Addgene plasmid #19217: pBS YBX1
Depositing lab: Cliff Tabin. Depositing organization: Harvard Medical School. Publication: Identification of unique molecular subdomains in the perichondrium and periosteum and their role in regulating gene expression in the underlying chondrocytes. Bandyopadhyay A, Kubilus JK, Crochiere ML, Linsenmayer TF, Tabin CJ. Dev Biol. 2008 Sep 1;321(1):162-74. doi: 10.1016/j.ydbio.2008.06.012. Epub 2008 Jun 16. PubMed 18602913.
Backbone
  Vector backbone: pBluescript
  Backbone manufacturer: Stratagene
  Backbone size w/o insert (bp): 3000
  Vector type: Bacterial Expression
Growth in bacteria
  Bacterial resistance: Ampicillin, 100 μg/mL
  Growth temperature: 37°C
  Growth strain: DH5alpha
  Copy number: High Copy
Gene/Insert
  Gene/Insert name: YBX1 (alt name: nuclease sensitive binding element binding protein 1)
  Species: G. gallus (chicken)
  GenBank ID: FG356217
  Entrez Gene: YBX1 (a.k.a. YB1, NSEP1)
  Cloning method: Restriction Enzyme; 5′ cloning site XhoI (unknown if destroyed); 3′ cloning site EcoRI (unknown if destroyed)
  Sequencing primers: 5′ T3; 3′ T7
Terms and licenses: Academic/Nonprofit Terms; Industry Terms: Not Available to Industry
Depositor comments: Probe 2_48, weak staining along PO and maybe PC.
How to cite: pBS YBX1 was a gift from Cliff Tabin (Addgene plasmid # 19217 ; http://n2t.net/addgene:19217 ; RRID:Addgene_19217)
