[The description below was written by a language model from this plasmid's Addgene catalogue record.]
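Description:
pBS YBX1 is a pBluescript-based cloning plasmid (backbone of about 3 kb) carrying a chicken (Gallus gallus) YBX1 sequence, the gene for Y-box binding protein 1, also known as YB1, NSEP1 or nuclease sensitive element binding protein 1. It is propagated in standard E. coli cloning strains as a high-copy plasmid and selected with ampicillin. Although the catalogue classifies it as a bacterial expression vector, nothing in the record points to protein production; pBluescript is a general-purpose phagemid cloning vector.

The insert was placed between XhoI at the 5′ end and EcoRI at the 3′ end, though the record does not say whether these sites survived cloning. It is flanked by the T3 and T7 primer sites used for sequencing. In pBluescript these correspond to opposing phage RNA polymerase promoters on either side of the polylinker, which allow in vitro transcription of either strand of the insert. The insert length is not stated. The associated GenBank reference looks like an EST-type accession, so the insert may be a partial cDNA rather than the full coding sequence, but this is not confirmed in the record.

The depositor's comment identifies the clone as a numbered probe that gave weak staining along the periosteum and possibly the perichondrium. This fits the associated study, which mapped molecular subdomains in these tissues surrounding developing cartilage and bone. The plasmid therefore most likely serves as a template for labelled antisense riboprobes to detect YBX1 transcripts by in situ hybridisation in chick embryonic skeletal tissue. No feature table was supplied, so these element positions and orientations come from the catalogue fields alone.
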