>Addgene plasmid #19217 | pBS YBX1 | addgene partial sequence | sequence record 25015 | 19217 with T3
AGTGGNCTCNCGCGGTGGCGGCCGCTCTAGAACTAGTGGATCCCCCGGGCTGCAGGCGGTATCGGGAGCG
NTNTAGCGGAGCTCAGCGAGCCCGGAGCAGGGAGCAGCCCCCCCACGGCCGGCCTCAGTCACCATCACAC
CGCGGGAGGCGGCGCAAACAGCCAGTCACCACCACCGTCCGCACCGAACAGCCGCCGCCATGAGCAGCGA
GGCCGAGACCCAGCCGCCCGCCGCCCCCGTCCCCGCGGCGGCCCCCGCCGCCGCCCCCGCCGACTCCNAA
CCTAACGGCGGCAGCGGGAACGGGAGCAGCNGCCTGGNCTCGGCGGCGCCTCCCGCCGGNGGGGACAAGA
AGGTCATCGCAACGAAGGTTTTGGGAACAGTGAAATGGTTCAACGTACGGAACGGTTACGGCTTCNTCNA
CAGGAATGACACCAAGGAAGATGTGTTTGTCCATCAGACTGCCATAAAGAAGAATAACCCCAGGAAGTAC
CTCCGCAGCGTATGAGATGGAGAGACCGTGGAGTTTGATGTGGTTGAAGGAGAGAATGGTGCGGAAGCAG
CGAATGTGACAGGGCCTGGTGNCGTTNCAGTGCAAGGCAGCAAATACGCAGCANACCGTAACNATTACAG
ACGATATCCGCGTCTCAGGGGTCCTCCANGCAACTACCAGCAAAACTACCAGAACGGTGAGAGTGGGGAT
AANANCGNANGNTNCNTANAA
